>Addgene plasmid #87754 | EB2317 | depositor full sequence | sequence record 171118 | EB2317 sequence 9349 bps
CGAGCTCGGTACCCGGGGATCCTCTAGAGTCGACCTGCAGGCATGCAAGCTTGGCTGTTTTGGCGGATGA
GAGAAGATTTTCAGCCTGATACAGATTAAATCAGAACGCAGAAGCGGTCTGATAAAACAGAATTTGCCTG
GCGGCAGTAGCGCGGTGGTCCCACCTGACCCCATGCCGAACTCAGAAGTGAAACGCCGTAGCGCCGATGG
TAGTGTGGGGTCTCCCCATGCGAGAGTAGGGAACTGCCAGGCATCAAATAAAACGAAAGGCTCAGTCGAA
AGACTGGGCCTTTCGTTTTATCTGTTGTTTGTCGGTGAACGCTCTCCTGAGTAGGACAAATCCGCCGGGA
GCGGATTTGAACGTTGCGAAGCAACGGCCCGGAGGGTGGCGGGCAGGACGCCCGCCATAAACTGCCAGGC
ATCAAATTAAGCAGAAGGCCATCCTGACGGATGGCCTTTTTGCGTTTCTACAAACTCTTTTTGTTTATTT
TTCTAAATACATTCAAATATGTATCCGCTCATGGCGGCCACGCGGCCGCCGATCCTCTAGAGCTTTATGC
TTGTAAACCGTTTTGTGAAAAAATTTTTAAAATAAAAAAGGGGACCTCTAGGGTCCCCAATTAATTAGTA
ATATAATCTATTAAAGGTCATTCAAAAGGTCATCCACCGGATCAGCTTAGTAAAGCCCTCGCTAGATTTT
AATGCGGATGTTGCGATTACTTCGCCAACTATTGCGATAACAAGAAAAAGCCAGCCTTTCATGATATATC
TCCCAATTTGTGTAGGGCTTATTATGCACGCTTAAAAATAATAAAAGCAGACTTGACCTGATAGTTTGGC
TGTGAGCAATTATGTGCTTAGTGCATCTAACGCTTGAGTTAAGCCGCGCCGCGAAGCGGCGTCGGCTTGA
ACGAATTGTTAGACATTATTTGCCGACTACCTTGGTGATCTCGCCTTTCACGTAGTGGACAAATTCTTCC
AACTGATCTGCGCGCGAGGCCAAGCGATCTTCTTCTTGTCCAAGATAAGCCTGTCTAGCTTCAAGTATGA
CGGGCTGATACTGGGCCGGCAGGCGCTCCATTGCCCAGTCGGCAGCGACATCCTTCGGCGCGATTTTGCC
GGTTACTGCGCTGTACCAAATGCGGGACAACGTAAGCACTACATTTCGCTCATCGCCAGCCCAGTCGGGC
GGCGAGTTCCATAGCGTTAAGGTTTCATTTAGCGCCTCAAATAGATCCTGTTCAGGAACCGGATCAAAGA
GTTCCTCCGCCGCTGGACCTACCAAGGCAACGCTATGTTCTCTTGCTTTTGTCAGCAAGATAGCCAGATC
AATGTCGATCGTGGCTGGCTCGAAGATACCTGCAAGAATGTCATTGCGCTGCCATTCTCCAAATTGCAGT
TCGCGCTTAGCTGGATAACGCCACGGAATGATGTCGTCGTGCACAACAATGGTGACTTCTACAGCGCGGA
GAATCTCGCTCTCTCCAGGGGAAGCCGAAGTTTCCAAAAGGTCGTTGATCAAAGCTCGCCGCGTTGTTTC
ATCAAGCCTTACGGTCACCGTAACCAGCAAATCAATATCACTGTGTGGCTTCAGGCCGCCATCCACTGCG
GAGCCGTACAAATGTACGGCCAGCAACGTCGGTTCGAGATGGCGCTCGATGACGCCAACTACCTCTGATA
GTTGAGTCGATACTTCGGCGATCACCGCTTCCCTCATGATGTTTAACTTTGTTTTAGGGCGACTGCCCTG
CTGCGTAACATCGTTGCTGCTCCATAACATCAAACATCGACCCACGGCGTAACGCGCTTGCTGCTTGGAT
GCCCGAGGCATAGACTGTACCCCAAAAAAACAGTCATAACAAGCCATGAAAACCGCCACTGCGCCGTTAC
CACCGCTGCGTTCGGTCAAGGTTCTGGACCAGTTGCGTGAGCGCATACGCTACTTGCATTACAGCTTACG
AACCGAACAGGCTTATGTCCACTGGGTTCGTGCCTTCATCCGTTTCCACGGTGTGCGTCACCCGGCAACC
TTGGGCAGCAGCGAAGTCGAGGCATTTCTGTCCTGGCTGGCGAACGAGCGCAAGGTTTCGGTCTCCACG
[255 nt withheld, positions 2100-2354]
ACGATCATCGTGCGGGAGGGCAAGGGCTCCAAGGATCGGGCCTTGATGTTACCCGAGAGCTTGGCACCCA
GCCTGCGCGAGCAGGGGAATTGATCCGGTGGATGACCTTTTGAATGACCTTTAATAGATTATATTACTAA
TTAATTGGGGACCCTAGAGGTCCCCTTTTTTATTTTAAAAATTTTTTCACAAAACGGTTTACAAGCATAA
AGCTCTAGAGTCGACCTGCAGGCATGCAAGCTTCGAGTCCCTGCTCGTCACGCTTTCAGGCACCGTGCCA
GATATCGACGTGGAGTCGATCACTGTGATTGGCGAAGGGGAAGGCAGCGCTACCCAAATCGCTAGCTTGC
TGGAGAAGCTGAAACAAACCACGGGCATTGATCTGGCGAAATCCCTACCGGGTCAATCCGACTCGCCCGC
TGCGAAGTCCTAAGAGATAGCGATGTGACCGCGATCGCTTGTCAAGAATCCCAGTGATCCCGAACCATAG
GAAGGCAAGCTCAATGCTTGCCTCGTCTTGAGGACTATCTAGATGTCTGTGGAACGCACATTTATTGCCA
TCAAGCCCGATGGCGTTCAGCGGGGTTTGGTCGGTACGATCATCGGCCGCTTTGAGCAAAAAGGCTTCAA
ACTGGTGGGCCTAAAGCAGCTGAAGCCCAGTCGCGAGCTGGCCGAACAGCACTATGCTGTCCACCGCGAG
CGCCCCTTCTTCAATGGCCTCGTCGAGTTCATCACCTCTGGGCCGATCGTGGCGATCGTCTTGGAAGGCG
AAGGCGTTGTGGCGGCTGCTCGCAAGTTGATCGGCGCTACCAATCCGCTGACGGCAGAACCGGGCACCAT
CCGTGGTGATTTTGGTGTCAATATTGGCCGCAACATCATCCATGGCTCGGATGCAATCGAAACAGCACAA
CAGGAAATTGCTCTCTGGTTTAGCCCAGCAGAGCTAAGTGATTGGACCCCCACGATTCAACCCTGGCTGT
ACGAATAAGGTCTGCATTCCTTCAGAGAGACATTGCCATGCCCGTGCTGCGATCGCCCTTCCAAGCTGCC
TTGCCCCGCTGTTTCGGGCTGGCAGCCCTGGCGTTGGGGCTGGCGACCGCTTGCCAAGAAAGCAGCGCTC
CGCCGGCTGCCGGATATCCTGCCTCGCGCGTTTCGGTGATGACGGTGAAAACCTCTGACACATGCAGCTC
CCGGAGACGGTCACAGCTTGTCTGTAAGCGGATGCCGGGAGCAGACAAGCCCGTCAGGGCGCGTCAGCGG
GTGTTGGCGGGTGTCGGGGCGCAGCCATGACCCAGTCACGTAGCGATAGCGGAGTGTATACTGGCTTAAC
TATGCGGCATCAGAGCAGATTGTACTGAGAGTGCACCATATGCGGTGTGAAATACCGCACAGATGCGTAA
GGAGAAAATACCGCATCAGGCGCTCTTCCGCTTCCTCGCTCACTGACTCGCTGCGCTCGGTCGTTCGGCT
GCGGCGAGCGGTATCAGCTCACTCAAAGGCGGTAATACGGTTATCCACAGAATCAGGGGATAACGCAGGA
AAGAACATGTGAGCAAAAGGCCAGCAAAAGGCCAGGAACCGTAAAAAGGCCGCGTTGCTGGCGTTTTTCC
ATAGGCTCCGCCCCCCTGACGAGCATCACAAAAATCGACGCTCAAGTCAGAGGTGGCGAAACCCGACAGG
ACTATAAAGATACCAGGCGTTTCCCCCTGGAAGCTCCCTCGTGCGCTCTCCTGTTCCGACCCTGCCGCTT
ACCGGATACCTGTCCGCCTTTCTCCCTTCGGGAAGCGTGGCGCTTTCTCATAGCTCACGCTGTAGGTATC
TCAGTTCGGTGTAGGTCGTTCGCTCCAAGCTGGGCTGTGTGCACGAACCCCCCGTTCAGCCCGACCGCTG
CGCCTTATCCGGTAACTATCGTCTTGAGTCCAACCCGGTAAGACACGACTTATCGCCACTGGCAGCAGCC
ACTGGTAACAGGATTAGCAGAGCGAGGTATGTAGGCGGTGCTACAGAGTTCTTGAAGTGGTGGCCTAACT
ACGGCTACACTAGAAGGACAGTATTTGGTATCTGCGCTCTGCTGAAGCCAGTTACCTTCGGAAAAAGAGT
TGGTAGCTCTTGATCCGGCAAACAAACCACCGCTGGTAGCGGTGGTTTTTTTGTTTGCAAGCAGCAGATT
ACGCGCAGAAAAAAAGGATCTCAAGAAGATCCTTTGATCTTTTCTACGGGGTCTGACGCTCAGTGGAACG
AAAACTCACGTTAAGGGATTTTGGTCATGAGATTATCAAAAAGGATCTTCACCTAGATCCTTTTAAATTA
AAAATGAAGTTTTAAATCAATCTAAAGTATATATGAGTAAACTTGGTCTGACAGTTACCAATGCTTAATC
AGTGAGGCACCTATCTCAGCGATCTGTCTATTTCGTTCATCCATAGTTGCCTGACTCCCCGTCGTGTAGA
TAACTACGATACGGGAGGGCTTACCATCTGGCCCCAGTGCTGCAATGATACCGCGAGACCCACGCTCACC
GGCTCCAGATTTATCAGCAATAAACCAGCCAGCCGGAAGGGCCGAGCGCAGAAGTGGTCCTGCAACTTTA
TCCGCCTCCATCCAGTCTATTAATTGTTGCCGGGAAGCTAGAGTAAGTAGTTCGCCAGTTAATAGTTTGC
GCAACGTTGTTGCCATTGCTGCAGGCATCGTGGTGTCACGCTCGTCGTTTGGTATGGCTTCATTCAGCTC
CGGTTCCCAACGATCAAGGCGAGTTACATGATCCCCCATGTTGTGCAAAAAAGCGGTTAGCTCCTTCGGT
CCTCCGATCGTTGTCAGAAGTAAGTTGGCCGCAGTGTTATCACTCATGGTTATGGCAGCACTGCATAATT
CTCTTACTGTCATGCCATCCGTAAGATGCTTTTCTGTGACTGGTGAGTCGCCGGGGCTGGCAGCTTAGTC
CTGCGCAATCTCTACTACATCTGCCAACCCAGTGAAATTTTGATCTTTGCTGGCAGTAGTCGCCGCAGTA
GTGATGGCCGCCGAGTTGGCTATCGCTTGGTCAAGGGCGGCAGCAGCCTGCGGGTACCTCTGCTGGAAAA
AGCGCTCCGCATGGATCTGACCAACATGATCATTGAGTTGCGCGTTTCCAATGCCTTCTCCAAGGGCGGC
ATTCCCCTGACTGTTGAAGGCGTTGCCAATATCAAGATTGCTGGGGAAGAACCGACCATCCACAACGCGA
TCGAGCGGCTGCTTGGCAAAAACCGTAAGGAAATCGAGCAAATTGCCAAGGAGACCCTCGAAGGCAACTT
GCGTGGTGTTTTAGCCAGCCTCACGCCGGAGCAGATCAACGAGGACAAAATTGCCTTTGCCAAAAGTCTG
CTGGAAGAGGCGGAGGATGACCTTGAGCAGCTGGGTCTAGTCCTCGATACGCTGCAAGTCCAGAACATTT
CCGATGAGGTCGGTTATCTCTCGGCTAGTGGACGCAAGCAGCGGGCTGATCTGCAGCGAGATGCCCGAAT
TGCTGAAGCCGATGCCCAGGCTGCCTCTGCGATCCAAACGGCCGAAAATGACAAGATCACGGCCCTGCGT
CGGATCGATCGCGATGTAGCGATCGCCCAAGCCGAGGCCGAGCGCCGGATTCAGGATGCGTTGACGCGGC
GCGAAGCGGTGGTGGCCGAAGCTGAAGCGGACATTGCTACCGAAGTCGCTCGTAGCCAAGCAGAACTCCC
TGTGCAGCAGGAGCGGATCAAACAGGTGCAGCAGCAACTTCAAGCCGATGTGATCGCCCCAGCTGAGGCA
GCTTGTAAACGGGCGATCGCGGAAGCGCGGGGGGCCGCCGCCCGTATCGTCGAAGATGGAAAAGCTCAAG
CGGAAGGGACCCAACGGCTGGCGGAGGCTTGGCAGACCGCTGGTGCTAATGCCCGCGACATCTTCCTGCT
CCAGAAGCTCGAAATTCGAGCTCGGTACCCGGGGATCGATCTGGCCGCGGGTCATGGCTGCGCCCCGACA
CCCGCCAACACCCGCTGACGCGCCCTGACGGGCTTGTCTGCTCCCGGCATCCGCTTACAGACAAGCTGTG
ACCGTCTCCGGGAGCTGCATGTGTCAGAGGTTTTCACCGTCATCACCGAAACGCGCGAGGCAGCAGATCA
ATTCGCGCGCGAAGGCGAAGCGGCATGCATTTACGTTGACACCATCGAATGGTGCAAAACCTTTCGCGGT
ATGGCATGATAGCGCCCGGAAGAGAGTCAATTCAGGGTGGTGAATGTGAAACCAGTAACGTTATACGATG
TCGCAGAGTATGCCGGTGTCTCTTATCAGACCGTTTCCCGCGTGGTGAACCAGGCCAGCCACGTTTCTGC
GAAAACGCGGGAAAAAGTGGAAGCGGCGATGGCGGAGCTGAATTACATTCCCAACCGCGTGGCACAACAA
CTGGCGGGCAAACAGTCGTTGCTGATTGGCGTTGCCACCTCCAGTCTGGCCCTGCACGCGCCGTCGCAAA
TTGTCGCGGCGATTAAATCTCGCGCCGATCAACTGGGTGCCAGCGTGGTGGTGTCGATGGTAGAACGAAG
CGGCGTCGAAGCCTGTAAAGCGGCGGTGCACAATCTTCTCGCGCAACGCGTCAGTGGGCTGATCATTAAC
TATCCGCTGGATGACCAGGATGCCATTGCTGTGGAAGCTGCCTGCACTAATGTTCCGGCGTTATTTCTTG
ATGTCTCTGACCAGACACCCATCAACAGTATTATTTTCTCCCATGAAGACGGTACGCGACTGGGCGTGGA
GCATCTGGTCGCATTGGGTCACCAGCAAATCGCGCTGTTAGCGGGCCCATTAAGTTCTGTCTCGGCGCGT
CTGCGTCTGGCTGGCTGGCATAAATATCTCACTCGCAATCAAATTCAGCCGATAGCGGAACGGGAAGGCG
ACTGGAGTGCCATGTCCGGTTTTCAACAAACCATGCAAATGCTGAATGAGGGCATCGTTCCCACTGCGAT
GCTGGTTGCCAACGATCAGATGGCGCTGGGCGCAATGCGCGCCATTACCGAGTCCGGGCTGCGCGTTGGT
GCGGATATCTCGGTAGTGGGATACGACGATACCGAAGACAGCTCATGTTATATCCCGCCGTCAACCACCA
TCAAACAGGATTTTCGCCTGCTGGGGCAAACCAGCGTGGACCGCTTGCTGCAACTCTCTCAGGGCCAGGC
GGTGAAGGGCAATCAGCTGTTGCCCGTCTCACTGGTGAAAAGAAAAACCACCCTGGCGCCCAATACGCAA
ACCGCCTCTCCCCGCGCGTTGGCCGATTCATTAATGCAGCTGGCACGACAGGTTTCCCGACTGGAAAGCG
GGCAGTGAGCGCAACGCAATTAATGTGAGTTAGCGCGAATTGATCTGGTTTGACAGCTTATCATCGACTG
CACGGTGCACCAATGCTTCTGGCGTCAGGCAGCCATCGGAAGCTGTGGTATGGCTGTGCAGGTCGTAAAT
CACTGCATAATTCGTGTCGCTCAAGGCGCACTCCCGTTCTGGATAATGTTTTTTGCGCCGACATCATAAC
GGTTCTGGCAAATATTCTGAAATGAGCTGTTGACAATTAATCATCCGGCTCGTATAATGTGTGGAATTGT
GAGCGGATAACAATTTCACACAGGAAACAGACCATGGAAATGTCTAGATTAGATAAAAGTAAAGTGATTA
ACAGCGCATTAGAGCTGCTTAATGAGGTCGGAATCGAAGGTTTAACAACCCGTAAACTCGCCCAGAAGCT
AGGTGTAGAGCAGCCTACATTGTATTGGCATGTAAAAAATAAGCGGGCTTTGCTCGACGCCTTAGCCATT
GAGATGTTAGATAGGCACCATACTCACTTTTGCCCTTTAGAAGGGGAAAGCTGGCAAGATTTTTTACGTA
ATAACGCTAAAAGTTTTAGATGTGCTTTACTAAGTCATCGCGATGGAGCAAAAGTACATTTAGGTACACG
GCCTACAGAAAAACAGTATGAAACTCTCGAAAATCAATTAGCCTTTTTATGCCAACAAGGTTTTTCACTA
GAGAATGCATTATATGCACTCAGCGCTGTGGGGCATTTTACTTTAGGTTGCGTATTGGAAGATCAAGAGC
ATCAAGTCGCTAAAGAAGAAAGGGAAACACCTACTACTGATAGTATGCCGCCATTATTACGACAAGCTAT
CGAATTATTTGATCACCAAGGTGCAGAGCCAGCCTTCTTATTCGGCCTTGAATTGATCATATGCGGATTA
GAAAAACAACTTAAATGTGAAAGTGGGTCTGACATCCTCGAGTTGATGGTTTCGAAGGGCGAAGAACTGT
TTACGGGAGTGGTGCCGATCCTGGTTGAGTTGGATGGCGACGTGAACGGACACAAGTTTAGTGTCTCCGG
CGAAGGTGAGGGTGACGCTACCTACGGTAAACTGACGCTGAAATTCATTTGTACTACCGGTAAACTCCCG
GTTCCATGGCCTACGCTGGTTACGACCCTCAGCTGGGGTGTCCAATGCTTCGCCCGCTACCCGGACCACA
TGAAGCAGCACGACTTTTTCAAAAGTGCCATGCCTGAGGGGTACGTTCAAGAACGCACCATTTTCTTTAA
GGATGACGGCAATTACAAAACACGCGCAGAGGTGAAATTTGAAGGTGATACGTTGGTCAATCGAATCGAA
CTCAAAGGCATTGACTTTAAAGAGGATGGCAATATCCTCGGCCACAAACTGGAATACAATTACTTCAGCG
ACAACGTCTATATCACAGCTGATAAGCAGAAAAATGGGATTAAAGCCAACTTTAAGATCCGGCATAACAT
TGAAGATGGCGGCGTGCAACTGGCGGATCATTATCAGCAGAATACTCCCATCGGCGATGGGCCCGTCCTG
TTGCCAGATAACCATTATCTGTCTACCCAAAGCAAGTTGTCGAAGGATCCCAACGAGAAGCGTGATCATA
TGGTCCTCTTGGAGTTCGTGACTGCGGCAGGCATTACCCTCGGGATGGATGAATTGTATAAGTAG
Features (pLannotate 1.2.2; 25 found; start..end, strand, type, name):
      1..52      +  misc_feature   MCS (fragment): pUC18/19 multiple cloning site
    136..251     +  ncRNA          5S rRNA: Accession: RF00001 - 5S ribosomal RNA
    255..341     +  terminator     rrnB T1 terminator: Escherichia coli rrnB; transcription terminator T1 from the E. coli rrnB gene
    433..460     +  terminator     rrnB T2 terminator: transcription terminator T2 from the E. coli rrnB gene
    480..523     +  promoter       AmpR promoter (fragment): bla
    673..762     -  CDS            qacE (fragment): QACE_ECOLX - Protein inferred from homology: Swiss-Prot protein existence level 3. Multidrug exporter. Is implicated for the resistance to bacteriocidal quaternary ammonium compounds. From Escherichia coli.
    926..1717    -  CDS            SmR: aminoglycoside adenylyltransferase (Murphy, 1985); aadA; confers resistance to spectinomycin and streptomycin
   1724..1780    -  CDS            GmR (fragment): gentamycin acetyltransferase; aacC1; confers resistance to gentamycin
   1866..2438    +  CDS            int (fragment) (sequence partly withheld): INT2_ECOLX - Protein inferred from homology: Swiss-Prot protein existence level 3. Putative integrase believed to be involved in the insertion of antibiotic resistance genes into plasmids and transposons. From Escherichia coli.
   2567..2597    +  misc_feature   MCS (fragment): pUC18/19 multiple cloning site
   2896..3339    +  CDS            ndkC-1: NDKC_DICDI - Also known as gip17, ndkB. Experimental evidence at protein level: Swiss-Prot protein existence level 1. Major role in the synthesis of nucleoside triphosphates other than ATP. From Dictyostelium discoideum (Slime mold).
   3493..3532    +  CDS            rop (fragment): Rop protein, which maintains plasmids at low copy number; rop
   3634..3774    +  misc_feature   bom: basis of mobility region from pBR322
   3960..4548    -  rep_origin     ori: high-copy-number ColE1/pMB1/pBR322/pUC origin of replication
   4720..5272    -  CDS            bla(M) (fragment): β-lactamase lacking the signal sequence; bla(M); allows cytosolic expression of β-lactamase
   6287..6311    +  misc_feature   MCS (fragment): pUC18/19 multiple cloning site
   6438..6478    -  CDS            rop (fragment): Rop protein, which maintains plasmids at low copy number; rop
   6522..6599    +  promoter       lacIq promoter: lacI (mutant); In the lacIq allele, a single base change in the promoter boosts expression of the lacI gene about 10-fold.
   6600..7682    +  CDS            lacI: lac repressor; lacI; The lac repressor binds to the lac operator to inhibit transcription in E. coli. This inhibition can be relieved by adding lactose or isopropyl-β-D-thiogalactopyranoside (IPTG).
   7724..7741    +  promoter       tet promoter (fragment): E. coli promoter for tetracycline efflux protein gene
   7737..7838    -  CDS            yciV (fragment): RNAAM_ECOLI - Also known as trpH From Escherichia coli (strain K12).
   7914..7943    +  promoter       trc promoter: strong E. coli promoter; hybrid between the trp and lac UV5 promoters
   7951..7967    +  protein_bind   lac operator: The lac repressor binds to the lac operator to inhibit transcription in E. coli. This inhibition can be relieved by adding lactose or isopropyl-β-D-thiogalactopyranoside (IPTG). lac repressor encoded by lacI
   7994..8614    +  CDS            tetR: TETR2_ECOLX - Experimental evidence at protein level: Swiss-Prot protein existence level 1. TetR is the repressor of the tetracycline resistance element; its N-terminal region forms a helix-turn-helix structure and binds DNA. Binding of tetracycline to TetR reduces the repressor affinity for the tetracycline resistance gene (tetA) promoter operator sites. From Escherichia coli.
   8630..9346    +  CDS            mTurquoise2: mTurquoise2 is a basic (constitutively fluorescent) cyan fluorescent protein published in 2012, derived from Aequorea victoria. It is reported to be a rapidly-maturing monomer with very low acid sensitivity.
