>Addgene plasmid #87754 | EB2317 | addgene full sequence | sequence record 180204 | Addgene NGS Result
ATGTCTAGATTAGATAAAAGTAAAGTGATTAACAGCGCATTAGAGCTGCTTAATGAGGTCGGAATCGAAG
GTTTAACAACCCGTAAACTCGCCCAGAAGCTAGGTGTAGAGCAGCCTACATTGTATTGGCATGTAAAAAA
TAAGCGGGCTTTGCTCGACGCCTTAGCCATTGAGATGTTAGATAGGCACCATACTCACTTTTGCCCTTTA
GAAGGGGAAAGCTGGCAAGATTTTTTACGTAATAACGCTAAAAGTTTTAGATGTGCTTTACTAAGTCATC
GCGATGGAGCAAAAGTACATTTAGGTACACGGCCTACAGAAAAACAGTATGAAACTCTCGAAAATCAATT
AGCCTTTTTATGCCAACAAGGTTTTTCACTAGAGAATGCATTATATGCACTCAGCGCTGTGGGGCATTTT
ACTTTAGGTTGCGTATTGGAAGATCAAGAGCATCAAGTCGCTAAAGAAGAAAGGGAAACACCTACTACTG
ATAGTATGCCGCCATTATTACGACAAGCTATCGAATTATTTGATCACCAAGGTGCAGAGCCAGCCTTCTT
ATTCGGCCTTGAATTGATCATATGCGGATTAGAAAAACAACTTAAATGTGAAAGTGGGTCTGACATCCTC
GAGTTGATGGTTTCGAAGGGCGAAGAACTGTTTACGGGAGTGGTGCCGATCCTGGTTGAGTTGGATGGCG
ACGTGAACGGACACAAGTTTAGTGTCTCCGGCGAAGGTGAGGGTGACGCTACCTACGGTAAACTGACGCT
GAAATTCATTTGTACTACCGGTAAACTCCCGGTTCCATGGCCTACGCTGGTTACGACCCTCAGCTGGGGT
GTCCAATGCTTCGCCCGCTACCCGGACCACATGAAGCAGCACGACTTTTTCAAAAGTGCCATGCCTGAGG
GGTACGTTCAAGAACGCACCATTTTCTTTAAGGATGACGGCAATTACAAAACACGCGCAGAGGTGAAATT
TGAAGGTGATACGTTGGTCAATCGAATCGAACTCAAAGGCATTGACTTTAAAGAGGATGGCAATATCCTC
GGCCACAAACTGGAATACAATTACTTCAGCGACAACGTCTATATCACAGCTGATAAGCAGAAAAATGGGA
TTAAAGCCAACTTTAAGATCCGGCATAACATTGAAGATGGCGGCGTGCAACTGGCGGATCATTATCAGCA
GAATACTCCCATCGGCGATGGGCCCGTCCTGTTGCCAGATAACCATTATCTGTCTACCCAAAGCAAGTTG
TCGAAGGATCCCAACGAGAAGCGTGATCATATGGTCCTCTTGGAGTTCGTGACTGCGGCAGGCATGCAAG
CTTGGCTGTTTTGGCGGATGAGAGAAGATTTTCAGCCTGATACAGATTAAATCAGAACGCAGAAGCGGTC
TGATAAAACAGAATTTGCCTGGCGGCAGTAGCGCGGTGGTCCCACCTGACCCCATGCCGAACTCAGAAGT
GAAACGCCGTAGCGCCGATGGTAGTGTGGGGTCTCCCCATGCGAGAGTAGGGAACTGCCAGGCATCAAAT
AAAACGAAAGGCTCAGTCGAAAGACTGGGCCTTTCGTTTTATCTGTTGTTTGTCGGTGAACGCTCTCCTG
AGTAGGACAAATCCGCCGGGAGCGGATTTGAACGTTGCGAAGCAACGGCCCGGAGGGTGGCGGGCAGGAC
GCCCGCCATAAACTGCCAGGCATCAAATTAAGCAGAAGGCCATCCTGACGGATGGCCTTTTTGCGTTTCT
ACAAACTCTTTTGTTTATTTTTCTAAATACATTCAAATATGTATCCGCTCATGGCGGCCCAGATCCGCGG
CCGCCGATCCTCTAGTATGCTTGTAAACCGTTTTGTGAAAAAATTTTTAAAATAAAAAAGGGGACCTCTA
GGGTCCCCAATTAATTAGTAATATAATCTATTAAAGGTCATTCAAAAGGTCATCCACCGGATCAGCTTAG
TAAAGCCCTCGCTAGATTTTAATGCGGATGTTGCGATTACTTCGCCAACTATTGCGATAACAAGAAAAAG
CCAGCCTTTCATGATATATCTCCCAATTTGTGTAGGGCTTATTATGCACGCTTAAAAATAATAAAAGCAG
ACTTGACCTGATAGTTTGGCTGTGAGCAATTATGTGCTTAGTGCATCTAACGCTTGAGTTAAGCCGCGCC
GCGAAGCGGCGTCGGCTTGAACGAATTGTTAGACATTATTTGCCGACTACCTTGGTGATCTCGCCTTTCA
CGTAGTGGACAAATTCTTCCAACTGATCTGCGCGCGAGGCCAAGCGATCTTCTTCTTGTCCAAGATAAGC
CTGTCTAGCTTCAAGTATGACGGGCTGATACTGGGCCGGCAGGCGCTCCATTGCCCAGTCGGCAGCGACA
TCCTTCGGCGCGATTTTGCCGGTTACTGCGCTGTACCAAATGCGGGACAACGTAAGCACTACATTTCGCT
CATCGCCAGCCCAGTCGGGCGGCGAGTTCCATAGCGTTAAGGTTTCATTTAGCGCCTCAAATAGATCCTG
TTCAGGAACCGGATCAAAGAGTTCCTCCGCCGCTGGACCTACCAAGGCAACGCTATGTTCTCTTGCTTTT
GTCAGCAAGATAGCCAGATCAATGTCGATCGTGGCTGGCTCGAAGATACCTGCAAGAATGTCATTGCGCT
GCCATTCTCCAAATTGCAGTTCGCGCTTAGCTGGATAACGCCACGGAATGATGTCGTCGTGCACAACAAT
GGTGACTTCTACAGCGCGGAGAATCTCGCTCTCTCCAGGGGAAGCCGAAGTTTCCAAAAGGTCGTTGATC
AAAGCTCGCCGCGTTGTTTCATCAAGCCTTACGGTCACCGTAACCAGCAAATCAATATCACTGTGTGGCT
TCAGGCCGCCATCCACTGCGGAGCCGTACAAATGTACGGCCAGCAACGTCGGTTCGAGATGGCGCTCGAT
GACGCCAACTACCTCTGATAGTTGAGTCGATACTTCGGCGATCACCGCTTCCCTCATGATGTTTAACTTT
GTTTTAGGGCGACTGCCCTGCTGCGTAACATCGTTGCTGCTCCATAACATCAAACATCGACCCACGGCGT
AACGCGCTTGCTGCTTGGATGCCCGAGGCATAGACTGTACCCCAAAAAAACAGTCATAACAAGCCATGAA
AACCGCCACTGCGCCGTTACCACCGCTGCGTTCGGTCAAGGTTCTGGACCAGTTGCGTGAGCGCATACGC
TACTTGCATTACAGCTTACGAACCGAACAGGCTTATGTCCACTGGGTTCGTGCCTTCATCCGTTTCCACG
GTGTGCGTCACCCGGCAACCTTGGGCAGCAGCGAAGTCGAGGCATTTCTGTCCTGGCTGGCGAACGAGCG
CAAGGTTTCGGTCTCCACG
[255 nt withheld, positions 3380-3634]
ACGATCATCGTGCGGGAGGGCAAGGGCTCCAAGGATCGGGCCTTGATGTTACCCGAGAGCTTGGCACCCA
GCCTGCGCGAGCAGGGGAATTGATCCGGTGGATGACCTTTTGAATGACCTTTAATAGATTATATTACTAA
TTAATTGGGGACCCTAGAGGTCCCCTTTTTTATTTTAAAAATTTTTTCACAAAACGGTTTACAAGCATAA
AGCTCTAGAGTCGACCTGCAGGCATGCAAGCTTCGAGTCCCTGCTCGTCACGCTTTCAGGCACCGTGCCA
GATATCGACGTGGAGTCGATCACTGTGATTGGCGAAGGGGAAGGCAGCGCTACCCAAATCGCTAGCTTGC
TGGAGAAGCTGAAACAAACCACGGGCATTGATCTGGCGAAATCCCTACCGGGTCAATCCGACTCGCCCGC
TGCGAAGTCCTAAGAGATAGCGATGTGACCGCGATCGCTTGTCAAGAATCCCAGTGATCCCGAACCATAG
GAAGGCAAGCTCAATGCTTGCCTCGTCTTGAGGACTATCTAGATGTCTGTGGAACGCACATTTATTGCCA
TCAAGCCCGATGGCGTTCAGCGGGGTTTGGTCGGTACGATCATCGGCCGCTTTGAGCAAAAAGGCTTCAA
ACTGGTGGGCCTAAAGCAGCTGAAGCCCAGTCGCGAGCTGGCCGAACAGCACTATGCTGTCCACCGCGAG
CGCCCCTTCTTCAATGGCCTCGTCGAGTTCATCACCTCTGGGCCGATCGTGGCGATCGTCTTGGAAGGCG
AAGGCGTTGTGGCGGCTGCTCGCAAGTTGATCGGCGCTACCAATCCGCTGACGGCAGAACCGGGCACCAT
CCGTGGTGATTTTGGTGTCAATATTGGCCGCAACATCATCCATGGCTCGGATGCAATCGAAACAGCACAA
CAGGAAATTGCTCTCTGGTTTAGCCCAGCAGAGCTAAGTGATTGGACCCCCACGATTCAACCCTGGCTGT
ACGAATAAGGTCTGCATTCCTTCAGAGAGACATTGCCATGCCCGTGCTGCGATCGCCCTTCCAAGCTGCC
TTGCCCCGCTGTTTCGGGCTGGCAGCCCTGGCGTTGGGGCTGGCGACCGCTTGCCAAGAAAGCAGCGCTC
CGCCGGCTGCCGGATCGATCCTGCCTCGCGCGTTTCGGTGATGACGGTGAAAACCTCTGACACATGCAGC
TCCCGGAGACGGTCACAGCTTGTCTGTAAGCGGATGCCGGGAGCAGACAAGCCCGTCAGGGCGCGTCAGC
GGGTGTTGGCGGGTGTCGGGGCGCAGCCATGACCCAGTCACGTAGCGATAGCGGAGTGTATACTGGCTTA
ACTATGCGGCATCAGAGCAGATTGTACTGAGAGTGCACCATATGCGGTGTGAAATACCGCACAGATGCGT
AAGGAGAAAATACCGCATCAGGCGCTCTTCCGCTTCCTCGCTCACTGACTCGCTGCGCTCGGTCGTTCGG
CTGCGGCGAGCGGTATCAGCTCACTCAAAGGCGGTAATACGGTTATCCACAGAATCAGGGGATAACGCAG
GAAAGAACATGTGAGCAAAAGGCCAGCAAAAGGCCAGGAACCGTAAAAAGGCCGCGTTGCTGGCGTTTTT
CCATAGGCTCCGCCCCCCTGACGAGCATCACAAAAATCGACGCTCAAGTCAGAGGTGGCGAAACCCGACA
GGACTATAAAGATACCAGGCGTTTCCCCCTGGAAGCTCCCTCGTGCGCTCTCCTGTTCCGACCCTGCCGC
TTACCGGATACCTGTCCGCCTTTCTCCCTTCGGGAAGCGTGGCGCTTTCTCATAGCTCACGCTGTAGGTA
TCTCAGTTCGGTGTAGGTCGTTCGCTCCAAGCTGGGCTGTGTGCACGAACCCCCCGTTCAGCCCGACCGC
TGCGCCTTATCCGGTAACTATCGTCTTGAGTCCAACCCGGTAAGACACGACTTATCGCCACTGGCAGCAG
CCACTGGTAACAGGATTAGCAGAGCGAGGTATGTAGGCGGTGCTACAGAGTTCTTGAAGTGGTGGCCTAA
CTACGGCTACACTAGAAGGACAGTATTTGGTATCTGCGCTCTGCTGAAGCCAGTTACCTTCGGAAAAAGA
GTTGGTAGCTCTTGATCCGGCAAACAAACCACCGCTGGTAGCGGTGGTTTTTTTGTTTGCAAGCAGCAGA
TTACGCGCAGAAAAAAAGGATCTCAAGAAGATCCTTTGATCTTTTCTACGGGGTCTGACGCTCAGTGGAA
CGAAAACTCACGTTAAGGGATTTTGGTCATGAGATTATCAAAAAGGATCTTCACCTAGATCCTTTTAAAT
TAAAAATGAAGTTTTAAATCAATCTAAAGTATATATGAGTAAACTTGGTCTGACAGTTACCAATGCTTAA
TCAGTGAGGCACCTATCTCAGCGATCTGTCTATTTCGTTCATCCATAGTTGCCTGACTCCCCGTCGTGTA
GATAACTACGATACGGGAGGGCTTACCATCTGGCCCCAGTGCTGCAATGATACCGCGAGACCCACGCTCA
CCGGCTCCAGATTTATCAGCAATAAACCAGCCAGCCGGAAGGGCCGAGCGCAGAAGTGGTCCTGCAACTT
TATCCGCCTCCATCCAGTCTATTAATTGTTGCCGGGAAGCTAGAGTAAGTAGTTCGCCAGTTAATAGTTT
GCGCAACGTTGTTGCCATTGCTGCAGGCATCGTGGTGTCACGCTCGTCGTTTGGTATGGCTTCATTCAGC
TCCGGTTCCCAACGATCAAGGCGAGTTACATGATCCCCCATGTTGTGCAAAAAAGCGGTTAGCTCCTTCG
GTCCTCCGATCGTTGTCAGAAGTAAGTTGGCCGCAGTGTTATCACTCATGGTTATGGCAGCACTGCATAA
TTCTCTTACTGTCATGCCATCCGTAAGATGCTTTTCTGTGACTGGTGAGTCGCCGGGGCTGGCAGCTTAG
TCCTGCGCAATCTCTACTACATCTGCCAACCCAGTGAAATTTTGATCTTTGCTGGCAGTAGTCGCCGCAG
TAGTGATGGCCGCCGAGTTGGCTATCGCTTGGTCAAGGGCGGCAGCAGCCTGCGGGTACCTCTGCTGGAA
AAAGCGCTCCGCATGGATCTGACCAACATGATCATTGAGTTGCGCGTTTCCAATGCCTTCTCCAAGGGCG
GCATTCCCCTGACTGTTGAAGGCGTTGCCAATATCAAGATTGCTGGGGAAGAACCGACCATCCACAACGC
GATCGAGCGGCTGCTTGGCAAAAACCGTAAGGAAATCGAGCAAATTGCCAAGGAGACCCTCGAAGGCAAC
TTGCGTGGTGTTTTAGCCAGCCTCACGCCGGAGCAGATCAACGAGGACAAAATTGCCTTTGCCAAAAGTC
TGCTGGAAGAGGCGGAGGATGACCTTGAGCAGCTGGGTCTAGTCCTCGATACGCTGCAAGTCCAGAACAT
TTCCGATGAGGTCGGTTATCTCTCGGCTAGTGGACGCAAGCAGCGGGCTGATCTGCAGCGAGATGCCCGA
ATTGCTGAAGCCGATGCCCAGGCTGCCTCTGCGATCCAAACGGCCGAAAATGACAAGATCACGGCCCTGC
GTCGGATCGATCGCGATGTAGCGATCGCCCAAGCCGAGGCCGAGCGCCGGATTCAGGATGCGTTGACGCG
GCGCGAAGCGGTGGTGGCCGAAGCTGAAGCGGACATTGCTACCGAAGTCGCTCGTAGCCAAGCAGAACTC
CCTGTGCAGCAGGAGCGGATCAAACAGGTGCAGCAGCAACTTCAAGCCGATGTGATCGCCCCAGCTGAGG
CAGCTTGTAAACGGGCGATCGCGGAAGCGCGGGGGGCCGCCGCCCGTATCGTCGAAGATGGAAAAGCTCA
AGCGGAAGGGACCCAACGGCTGGCGGAGGCTTGGCAGACCGCTGGTGCTAATGCCCGCGACATCTTCCTG
CTCCAGAAGCTCGAAATTCGAGCTCGGTACCCGGGGATCTGGGCCGCGGGTCATGGCTGCGCCCCGACAC
CCGCCAACACCCGCTGACGCGCCCTGACGGGCTTGTCTGCTCCCGGCATCCGCTTACAGACAAGCTGTGA
CCGTCTCCGGGAGCTGCATGTGTCAGAGGTTTTCACCGTCATCACCGAAACGCGCGAGGCAGCAGATCAA
TTCGCGCGCGAAGGCGAAGCGGCATGCATTTACGTTGACACCATCGAATGGTGCAAAACCTTTCGCGGTA
TGGCATGATAGCGCCCGGAAGAGAGTCAATTCAGGGTGGTGAATGTGAAACCAGTAACGTTATACGATGT
CGCAGAGTATGCCGGTGTCTCTTATCAGACCGTTTCCCGCGTGGTGAACCAGGCCAGCCACGTTTCTGCG
AAAACGCGGGAAAAAGTGGAAGCGGCGATGGCGGAGCTGAATTACATTCCCAACCGCGTGGCACAACAAC
TGGCGGGCAAACAGTCGTTGCTGATTGGCGTTGCCACCTCCAGTCTGGCCCTGCACGCGCCGTCGCAAAT
TGTCGCGGCGATTAAATCTCGCGCCGATCAACTGGGTGCCAGCGTGGTGGTGTCGATGGTAGAACGAAGC
GGCGTCGAAGCCTGTAAAGCGGCGGTGCACAATCTTCTCGCGCAACGCGTCAGTGGGCTGATCATTAACT
ATCCGCTGGATGACCAGGATGCCATTGCTGTGGAAGCTGCCTGCACTAATGTTCCGGCGTTATTTCTTGA
TGTCTCTGACCAGACACCCATCAACAGTATTATTTTCTCCCATGAAGACGGTACGCGACTGGGCGTGGAG
CATCTGGTCGCATTGGGTCACCAGCAAATCGCGCTGTTAGCGGGCCCATTAAGTTCTGTCTCGGCGCGTC
TGCGTCTGGCTGGCTGGCATAAATATCTCACTCGCAATCAAATTCAGCCGATAGCGGAACGGGAAGGCGA
CTGGAGTGCCATGTCCGGTTTTCAACAAACCATGCAAATGCTGAATGAGGGCATCGTTCCCACTGCGATG
CTGGTTGCCAACGATCAGATGGCGCTGGGCGCAATGCGCGCCATTACCGAGTCCGGGCTGCGCGTTGGTG
CGGATATCTCGGTAGTGGGATACGACGATACCGAAGACAGCTCATGTTATATCCCGCCGTTAACCACCAT
CAAACAGGATTTTCGCCTGCTGGGGCAAACCAGCGTGGACCGCTTGCTGCAACTCTCTCAGGGCCAGGCG
GTGAAGGGCAATCAGCTGTTGCCCGTCTCACTGGTGAAAAGAAAAACCACCCTGGCGCCCAATACGCAAA
CCGCCTCTCCCCGCGCGTTGGCCGATTCATTAATGCAGCTGGCACGACAGGTTTCCCGACTGGAAAGCGG
GCAGTGAGCGCAACGCAATTAATGTAAGTTAGCGCGAATTGATCTGGTTTGACAGCTTATCATCGACTGC
ACGGTGCACCAATGCTTCTGGCGTCAGGCAGCCATCGGAAGCTGTGGTATGGCTGTGCAGGTCGTAAATC
ACTGCATAATTCGTGTCGCTCAAGGCGCACTCCCGTTCTGGATAATGTTTTTTGCGCCGACATCATAACG
GTTCTGGCAAATATTCTGAAATGAGCTGTTGACAATTAATCATCCGGCTCGTATAATGTGTGGAATTGTG
AGCGGATAACAATTTCACACAGGAAACAGACCATGGAA
Features (pLannotate 1.2.2; 24 found; start..end, strand, type, name):
      1..621     +  CDS            tetR: TETR2_ECOLX - Experimental evidence at protein level: Swiss-Prot protein existence level 1. TetR is the repressor of the tetracycline resistance element; its N-terminal region forms a helix-turn-helix structure and binds DNA. Binding of tetracycline to TetR reduces the repressor affinity for the tetracycline resistance gene (tetA) promoter operator sites. From Escherichia coli.
    637..1326    +  CDS            mTurquoise2: mTurquoise2 is a basic (constitutively fluorescent) cyan fluorescent protein published in 2012, derived from Aequorea victoria. It is reported to be a rapidly-maturing monomer with very low acid sensitivity.
   1417..1532    +  ncRNA          5S rRNA: Accession: RF00001 - 5S ribosomal RNA
   1536..1622    +  terminator     rrnB T1 terminator: Escherichia coli rrnB; transcription terminator T1 from the E. coli rrnB gene
   1714..1741    +  terminator     rrnB T2 terminator: transcription terminator T2 from the E. coli rrnB gene
   1760..1803    +  promoter       AmpR promoter (fragment): bla
   1953..2042    -  CDS            qacE (fragment): QACE_ECOLX - Protein inferred from homology: Swiss-Prot protein existence level 3. Multidrug exporter. Is implicated for the resistance to bacteriocidal quaternary ammonium compounds. From Escherichia coli.
   2206..2997    -  CDS            SmR: aminoglycoside adenylyltransferase (Murphy, 1985); aadA; confers resistance to spectinomycin and streptomycin
   3004..3060    -  CDS            GmR (fragment): gentamycin acetyltransferase; aacC1; confers resistance to gentamycin
   3146..3718    +  CDS            int (fragment) (sequence partly withheld): INT2_ECOLX - Protein inferred from homology: Swiss-Prot protein existence level 3. Putative integrase believed to be involved in the insertion of antibiotic resistance genes into plasmids and transposons. From Escherichia coli.
   3847..3877    +  misc_feature   MCS (fragment): pUC18/19 multiple cloning site
   4176..4619    +  CDS            ndkC-1: NDKC_DICDI - Also known as gip17, ndkB. Experimental evidence at protein level: Swiss-Prot protein existence level 1. Major role in the synthesis of nucleoside triphosphates other than ATP. From Dictyostelium discoideum (Slime mold).
   4775..4814    +  CDS            rop (fragment): Rop protein, which maintains plasmids at low copy number; rop
   4916..5056    +  misc_feature   bom: basis of mobility region from pBR322
   5242..5830    -  rep_origin     ori: high-copy-number ColE1/pMB1/pBR322/pUC origin of replication
   6002..6554    -  CDS            bla(M) (fragment): β-lactamase lacking the signal sequence; bla(M); allows cytosolic expression of β-lactamase
   7569..7593    +  misc_feature   MCS (fragment): pUC18/19 multiple cloning site
   7717..7757    -  CDS            rop (fragment): Rop protein, which maintains plasmids at low copy number; rop
   7801..7878    +  promoter       lacIq promoter: lacI (mutant); In the lacIq allele, a single base change in the promoter boosts expression of the lacI gene about 10-fold.
   7879..8961    +  CDS            lacI: lac repressor; lacI; The lac repressor binds to the lac operator to inhibit transcription in E. coli. This inhibition can be relieved by adding lactose or isopropyl-β-D-thiogalactopyranoside (IPTG).
   9003..9020    +  promoter       tet promoter (fragment): E. coli promoter for tetracycline efflux protein gene
   9016..9117    -  CDS            yciV (fragment): RNAAM_ECOLI - Also known as trpH From Escherichia coli (strain K12).
   9193..9222    +  promoter       trc promoter: strong E. coli promoter; hybrid between the trp and lac UV5 promoters
   9230..9246    +  protein_bind   lac operator: The lac repressor binds to the lac operator to inhibit transcription in E. coli. This inhibition can be relieved by adding lactose or isopropyl-β-D-thiogalactopyranoside (IPTG). lac repressor encoded by lacI
