[The description below was written by a language model from this plasmid's Addgene catalogue record and pLannotate feature annotations shown in this document.]
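Description:
EB2317 is a bacterial plasmid carrying a TetR-mTurquoise2 fusion cloned between the BamHI and EcoRI sites of pAM2991, a backbone from a cyanobacterial genetics laboratory. It is propagated in E. coli from a ColE1/pMB1-type origin with the pBR322 bom region. The repository lists it as low copy, although only fragments of rop are annotated. Selection is with spectinomycin through the aadA (SmR) aminoglycoside adenylyltransferase gene. This gene sits in a cassette flanked by remnants of integron sequences (partial int, qacE and GmR fragments). A truncated β-lactamase fragment is also present, but ampicillin is not a listed marker.

The tetR coding sequence is joined through a short linker to the cyan fluorescent protein mTurquoise2. The fusion lies immediately downstream of a trc promoter and lac operator. A lacI gene driven by the lacIq promoter is carried on the same plasmid, so expression should be repressed by LacI and inducible with IPTG. Transcription ends at the rrnB T1 and T2 terminators that follow a 5S rRNA segment.

The associated publication concerns protein concentration and genome copy number in cyanobacteria. A fluorescent TetR fusion of this kind is commonly used to light up tet operator arrays on DNA, but the record does not state that application, nor how the plasmid is delivered or maintained in cyanobacteria.

The two sequence records differ: the depositor's is 9,349 nt with a full-length mTurquoise2 annotation, and the repository's sequencing result is 9,272 nt with a shorter one. The repository's sequencing found that the last ten C-terminal residues of mTurquoise2 are replaced by a different, longer tail. The depositor states that this was the version used in the experiments and that it should be functional.
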