Addgene plasmid #87754: EB2317
Purpose: tetR-mTurqoise2 cloned between BamHI and EcoRI of pAM2991
Depositing lab: Erin O'Shea. Depositing organization: Harvard University. Publication: Cyanobacteria Maintain Constant Protein Concentration despite Genome Copy-Number Variation. Zheng XY, O'Shea EK. Cell Rep. 2017 Apr 18;19(3):497-504. doi: 10.1016/j.celrep.2017.03.067. PubMed 28423314.
Backbone
  Vector backbone: Am2991
  Backbone manufacturer: Susan Golden lab
Growth in bacteria
  Bacterial resistance: Spectinomycin, 50 μg/mL
  Growth temperature: 37°C
  Growth strain: DH5alpha
  Copy number: Low Copy
Gene/Insert
  Gene/Insert name: TetR-mTurq2
Terms and licenses: Academic/Nonprofit Terms; Industry Terms: Not Available to Industry
Depositor comments: Addgene NGS results found that the last 10 C-terminal residues of mTurq2 (ITLGMDELYK) have been replaced by MQAWLFWRMREDFQPDTD. Depositor states that this was the construct used in experiments and should be functional
How to cite: EB2317 was a gift from Erin O'Shea (Addgene plasmid # 87754 ; http://n2t.net/addgene:87754 ; RRID:Addgene_87754)
